>Addgene plasmid #60544 | AA0250-mCherry-2a-hM4D-nrxn1a rev | depositor full sequence | sequence record 97014 | AA0250-mCherry-2a-hM4D-nrxn1a rev sequence 7607 bps
CTTCCGCTTCCTCGCTCACTGACTCGCTGCGCTCGGTCGTTCGGCTGCGGCGAGCGGTATCAGCTCACTC
AAAGGCGGTAATACGGTTATCCACAGAATCAGGGGATAACGCAGGAAAGAACATGTGAGCAAAAGGCCAG
CAAAAGGCCAGGAACCGTAAAAAGGCCGCGTTGCTGGCGTTTTTCCATAGGCTCCGCCCCCCTGACGAGC
ATCACAAAAATCGACGCTCAAGTCAGAGGTGGCGAAACCCGACAGGACTATAAAGATACCAGGCGTTTCC
CCCTGGAAGCTCCCTCGTGCGCTCTCCTGTTCCGACCCTGCCGCTTACCGGATACCTGTCCGCCTTTCTC
CCTTCGGGAAGCGTGGCGCTTTCTCATAGCTCACGCTGTAGGTATCTCAGTTCGGTGTAGGTCGTTCGCT
CCAAGCTGGGCTGTGTGCACGAACCCCCCGTTCAGCCCGACCGCTGCGCCTTATCCGGTAACTATCGTCT
TGAGTCCAACCCGGTAAGACACGACTTATCGCCACTGGCAGCAGCCACTGGTAACAGGATTAGCAGAGCG
AGGTATGTAGGCGGTGCTACAGAGTTCTTGAAGTGGTGGCCTAACTACGGCTACACTAGAAGAACAGTAT
TTGGTATCTGCGCTCTGCTGAAGCCAGTTACCTTCGGAAAAAGAGTTGGTAGCTCTTGATCCGGCAAACA
AACCACCGCTGGTAGCGGTGGTTTTTTTGTTTGCAAGCAGCAGATTACGCGCAGAAAAAAAGGATCTCAA
GAAGATCCTTTGATCTTTTCTACGGGGTCTGACGCTCAGTGGAACGAAAACTCACGTTAAGGGATTTTGG
TCATGAGATTATCAAAAAGGATCTTCACCTAGATCCTTTTAAATTAAAAATGAAGTTTTAAATCAATCTA
AAGTATATATGAGTAAACTTGGTCTGACAGTTACCAATGCTTAATCAGTGAGGCACCTATCTCAGCGATC
TGTCTATTTCGTTCATCCATAGTTGCCTGACTCCCCGTCGTGTAGATAACTACGATACGGGAGGGCTTAC
CATCTGGCCCCAGTGCTGCAATGATACCGCGAGACCCACGCTCACCGGCTCCAGATTTATCAGCAATAAA
CCAGCCAGCCGGAAGGGCCGAGCGCAGAAGTGGTCCTGCAACTTTATCCGCCTCCATCCAGTCTATTAAT
TGTTGCCGGGAAGCTAGAGTAAGTAGTTCGCCAGTTAATAGTTTGCGCAACGTTGTTGCCATTGCTACAG
GCATCGTGGTGTCACGCTCGTCGTTTGGTATGGCTTCATTCAGCTCCGGTTCCCAACGATCAAGGCGAGT
TACATGATCCCCCATGTTGTGCAAAAAAGCGGTTAGCTCCTTCGGTCCTCCGATCGTTGTCAGAAGTAAG
TTGGCCGCAGTGTTATCACTCATGGTTATGGCAGCACTGCATAATTCTCTTACTGTCATGCCATCCGTAA
GATGCTTTTCTGTGACTGGTGAGTACTCAACCAAGTCATTCTGAGAATAGTGTATGCGGCGACCGAGTTG
CTCTTGCCCGGCGTCAATACGGGATAATACCGCGCCACATAGCAGAACTTTAAAAGTGCTCATCATTGGA
AAACGTTCTTCGGGGCGAAAACTCTCAAGGATCTTACCGCTGTTGAGATCCAGTTCGATGTAACCCACTC
GTGCACCCAACTGATCTTCAGCATCTTTTACTTTCACCAGCGTTTCTGGGTGAGCAAAAACAGGAAGGCA
AAATGCCGCAAAAAAGGGAATAAGGGCGACACGGAAATGTTGAATACTCATACTCTTCCTTTTTCAATAT
TATTGAAGCATTTATCAGGGTTATTGTCTCATGAGCGGATACATATTTGAATGTATTTAGAAAAATAAAC
AAATAGGGGTTCCGCGCACATTTCCCCGAAAAGTGCCACCTAAATTGTAAGCGTTAATATTTTGTTAAAA
TTCGCGTTAAATTTTTGTTAAATCAGCTCATTTTTTAACCAATAGGCCGAAATCGGCAAAATCCCTTATA
AATCAAAAGAATAGACCGAGATAGGGT
[37 nt withheld, positions 2058-2094]
AAAGAACGTGGACTCCAACGTCAAAGG
[49 nt withheld, positions 2122-2170]
T
[91 nt withheld, positions 2172-2262]
G
[124 nt withheld, positions 2264-2387]
CCCATTCGCCATTCAGGCTGCGCAACTGTTGGGAAGGGCGATCGGTGCGGGCCTCTTCGCTATTACGCCA
GCTGCGCGCTCGCTCGCTCACTGAGGCCGCCCGGGCAAAGCCCGGGCGTCGGGCGACCTTTGGTCGCCCG
GCCTCAGTGAGCGAGCGAGCGCGCAGAGAGGGAGTGGCCAACTCCATCACTAGGGGTTCCTTGTAGTTAA
TGATTAACCCGCCATGCTACTTATCTACGTAGCCATGCTCTAGGAAGATCGTACCATTGACGTCAATAAT
GACGTATGTTCCCATAGTAACGCCAATAGGGACTTTCCATTGACGTCAATGGGTGGAGTATTTACGGTAA
ACTGCCCACTTGGCAGTACATCAAGTGTATCATATGCCAAGTACGCCCCCTATTGACGTCAATGACGGTA
AATGGCCCGCCTGGCATTATGCCCAGTACATGACCTTATGGGACTTTCCTACTTGGCAGTACATCTACGT
ATTAGTCATCGCTATTACCATGGTCGAGGTGAGCCCCACGTTCTGCTTCACTCTCCCCATCTCCCCCCCC
TCCCCACCCCCAATTTTGTATTTATTTATTTTTTAATTATTTTGTGCAGCGATGGGGGCGGGGGGGGGGG
GGGGGCGCGCGCCAGGCGGGGCGGGGCGGGGCGAGGGGCGGGGCGGGGCGAGGCGGAGAGGTGCGGCGGC
AGCCAATCAGAGCGGCGCGCTCCGAAAGTTTCCTTTTATGGCGAGGCGGCGGCGGCGGCGGCCCTATAAA
AAGCGAAGCGCGCGGCGGGCGGGAGTCGCTGCGACGCTGCCTTCGCCCCGTGCCCCGCTCCGCCGCCGCC
TCGCGCCGCCCGCCCCGGCTCTGACTGACCGCGTTACTCCCACAGGTGAGCGGGCGGGACGGCCCTTCTC
CTCCGGGCTGTAATTAGCGCTTGGTTTAATGACGGCTTGTTTCTTTTCTGTGGCTGCGTGAAAGCCTTGA
GGGGCTCCGGGAGGGCCCTTTGTGCGGGGGGAGCGGCTCGGGGCTGTCCGCGGGGGGACGGCTGCCTTCG
GGGGGGACGGGGCAGGGCGGGGTTCGGCTTCTGGCGTGTGACCGGCGGCTCTAGAGCCTCTGCTAACCAT
GTTCATGCCTTCTTCTTTTTCCTACAGCTCCTGGGCAACGTGCTGGTTATTGTGCTGTCTCATCATTTTG
GCAAAGAATTGGATCCCCATAACTTCGTATAAAGTATCCTATACGAAGTTATATCAAAATAGGAAGACCA
ATGCTTCACCATCGACCCGAATTGCCAAGCATCACCATCGACCCATAACTTCGTATAATGTATGCTATAC
GAAGTTATACTAGAGCCTCTGCTAACCATGTTCATGCCTTCTTCTTTTTCCTACAGCTCCTGGGCAACGT
GCTGGTTATTGTGCTGTCTCATCATTTTGGCAAAGAATTCGGTACCTCGAGCACCGGTTCACACATAGTA
CTCTTTGTCCTTATTCTTCTTGTTCTTATTCGCTGACTTCGCCGATGAGGGCTGCTTTTCCTTCACCACC
GCTCCGTTTGACTGGGCGGAGTTCGAGATATAGTTCCGTGACTCGTCCACATGATACGAGCCTTCGTCCC
GGTTCCGATACTTGTAAGCGTAATCCGGGACGTCATAGGGATAGGCGTAATCGGGGACATCATATGGGTA
TCTCGCTGTCCCGATATTTCGGTACTGGCACAACAGGAGATGGCGGAACGTTTTCTTGAACGTGGCGTTA
CACAATGCGTAGCATGCCGGATTGATAGTGGAGTTGACGTAGCAGAGCCAATACCCGATCGACCAGACCG
TGTCTGGGATGCACGATTGACAAAATGTATTCACCAACACCATGACATTATACGGAGTCCACGTCAAGAT
AAACGCCAGGAGGATGGCGAAAATCGTTCTTGTCACCTTTCTCTCTCTCGCGGCCATTTGTCTTTTCTTC
CGCACCTGATTCCGCGCGATTGACGCGAACTTTCTGGCGACGTTGGCGGCTGGCCTCATACCAGCGGGCG
TTGCGGGTACGATCTCGATGGCTGTTACGCACTCATTACCCGTTTGTTTCGTCACAATCTGAATCTTTGA
CCATCGCGACGCGGGGTTCAGCGCCCTGGGCTGAAGAGGCGGTGCCGGCATTGCCGGCGTCGTCGCTTCT
GTTGTGCTCAACTCGGTAGCAGGTCGCTCTTTCGTATTCTGGGTCGCGCTCCCCGACGACGACTCGTTGG
AAGTGTCCTTATCCGCCACGGGTCGCGGTGGAGGAGGCAGCGCCGGAGGTGGCGCCTCTTCCAGTTTACC
ATTCCTCAGCTCCTCGCGCGCTGCTTCACCGGGAGGAGGCTTTTTCACGGACTGTTTCATAAGCGGTGAT
TTGAGAAAAGCCAATGTCTTGGCTTTCTTCTCCTTAGGCCCCTCGGGCCTGTGCTTGTGGACGCGGCTTC
TTGACGCAAGCGAGATGTGAATGTACAACACGGTCATAATGACGACCGGAAGGTAGAATCCCGCAATCGC
AGTCCCGAAAGTCACAGCGGGGTTCGAAAGGAATTGGATGAAACATTGGTTGTCCGGGACTGTGCGTTTA
CCCACGACAAACTGCCAGAACAGAATGGCAGGAGCCCAAAGTACGAACGAGAGGACCCATGCAGCCGCGA
TCATCAGCCCTGCCATTTTGGTCGTTCTCCTTGCGGGGTAGGTCAAGGGTTTGGTTACACAGAAATAGCG
ATCAAATGAGATAATCAGAAGGTTCATGACTGAAGCATTGCTCACCACACAGTCAAGTGCAAGCCAGAGG
TCACACACGACGGCTCCGAGAGGCCAGTACCCTTTGATGATGTATACTGTATAGAGGTTCATCGAGAAAG
CCCCAATGATCAGATCCGCGCAAGCCAGGGAGAACAAGAAATAGTTGTTTACGGTCTGGAGTTGCCTGTT
GACCTTAATCGAGAGCATGACCAGAATGTTTCCCACGACAGTCACAAGTGAAAGGCTTCCAGTTACTGTG
GCGATGAATACCATTTCTACTGTTTCGTAGCGATTGTGCGAGGACGACGTCACGAGCCGTACCGACTGAT
TACCGGAGCTCCCATTGACAGGCGTGAAGTTCGCCATAGGTCCCGGATTCTCTTCGACATCCCCACACGT
CAAAAGGCTCCCGCGTCCTTCTGCTCTGCTAGCCTTATACAACTCATCCATTCCCCCGGTCGAATGTCGC
CCCTCCGCCCTTTCGTACTGTTCCACGATCGTATAATCCTCGTTATGGCTTGTAATGTCGAGTTTGATAT
TCACATTGTAGGCACCCGGCAACTGCACCGGCTTCTTCGCCTTATACGTTGTCTTGACTTCGGCGTCGTA
GTGTCCACCGTCTTTCAACTTCAATCTCTGTTTGATCTCCCCTTTGAGTGCTCCATCTTCGGGATACATC
CGCTCCGACGACGCCTCCCAACCCATCGTCTTTTTCTGCATGACTGGACCGTCCGAGGGGAAATTAGTGC
CTCTGAGTTTCACCTTGTAGATAAACTCGCCGTCTTGGAGGGACGAGTCTTGCGTCACTGTCACTACCCC
TCCATCCTCAAAATTCATCACTCGCTCCCATTTGAAGCCCTCGGGAAACGACAGTTTAAGATAGTCTGGA
ATGTCCGCGGGATGCTTCACATACGCTTTGGACCCGTACATAAACTGCGGTGAAAGGATGTCCCACGCGA
AAGGCAACGGTCCTCCTTTGGTGACTTTCAGCTTGGCTGTCTGTGTCCCCTCGTAGGGGCGTCCCTCACC
CTCTCCCTCGATCTCAAACTCGTGCCCGTTGACGCTGCCTTCCATGTGCACCTTAAACCGCATGAACTCC
TTGATAATTGCCATGTTATCTTCTTCCCCCTTTGATACCATGGTGGCGGCCGCATGCAGGTGGCTTCCGG
TGGATCCCGGTGCTCGACTAGTATAACTTCGTATAGGATACTTTATACGAAGTTATCATTGGGATTCTTC
CTATTTTGATCCAAGCATCACCATCGACCCTCTAGTCCAGATCTCACCATCGACCCATAACTTCGTATAG
CATACATTATACGAAGTTATGTCCCTCGAAGAGGTTCGAATTCGATATCAAGCTTATCGATAATCAACCT
CTGGATTACAAAATTTGTGAAAGATTGACTGGTATTCTTAACTATGTTGCTCCTTTTACGCTATGTGGAT
ACGCTGCTTTAATGCCTTTGTATCATGCTATTGCTTCCCGTATGGCTTTCATTTTCTCCTCCTTGTATAA
ATCCTGGTTGCTGTCTCTTTATGAGGAGTTGTGGCCCGTTGTCAGGCAACGTGGCGTGGTGTGCACTGTG
TTTGCTGACGCAACCCCCACTGGTTGGGGCATTGCCACCACCTGTCAGCTCCTTTCCGGGACTTTCGCTT
TCCCCCTCCCTATTGCCACGGCGGAACTCATCGCCGCCTGCCTTGCCCGCTGCTGGACAGGGGCTCGGCT
GTTGGGCACTGACAATTCCGTGGTGTTGTCGGGGAAATCATCGTCCTTTCCTTGGCTGCTCGCCTGTGTT
GCCACCTGGATTCTGCGCGGGACGTCCTTCTGCTACGTCCCTTCGGCCCTCAATCCAGCGGACCTTCCTT
CCCGCGGCCTGCTGCCGGCTCTGCGGCCTCTTCCGCGTCTTCGCCTTCGCCCTCAGACGAGTCGGATCTC
CCTTTGGGCCGCCTCCCCGCATCGATACCGTCGACCCGGGCGGCCGCTTCGAGCAGACATGATAAGATAC
ATTGATGAGTTTGGACAAACCACAACTAGAATGCAGTGAAAAAAATGCTTTATTTGTGAAATTTGTGATG
CTATTGCTTTATTTGTAACCATTATAAGCTGCAATAAACAAGTTAACAACAACAATTGCATTCATTTTAT
GTTTCAGGTTCAGGGGGAGATGTGGGAGGTTTTTTAAAGCAAGTAAAACCTCTACAAATGTGGTAAAATC
GATAAGGATCTTCCTAGAGCATGGCTACGTAGATAAGTAGCATGGCGGGTTAATCATTAACTACAAGGAA
CCCCTAGTGATGGAGTTGGCCACTCCCTCTCTGCGCGCTCGCTCGCTCACTGAGGCCGGGCGACCAAAGG
TCGCCCGACGCCCGGGCTTTGCCCGGGCGGCCTCAGTGAGCGAGCGAGCGCGCAGCTGCATTAATGAATC
GGCCAACGCGCGGGGAGAGGCGGTTTGCGTATTGGGCGCT
Features (pLannotate 1.2.2; 28 found; start..end, strand, type, name):
    182..770     -  rep_origin     ori: high-copy-number ColE1/pMB1/pBR322/pUC origin of replication
    941..1801    -  CDS            AmpR: β-lactamase; bla; confers resistance to ampicillin, carbenicillin, and related antibiotics
   1802..1906    -  promoter       AmpR promoter: bla
   1959..2387    -  rep_origin     f1 ori (sequence partly withheld): f1 bacteriophage origin of replication; arrow indicates direction of (+) strand synthesis
   2392..2461    -  CDS            lacZα (fragment): LacZα fragment of β-galactosidase; lacZ fragment
   2456..2588    -  repeat_region  AAV2 ITR (fragment): inverted terminal repeat of adeno-associated virus serotype 2 inverted
   2651..2899    +  enhancer       CMV enhancer (fragment): human cytomegalovirus immediate early enhancer
   2901..3178    +  promoter       chicken β-actin promoter: No description available
   3179..3315    +  intron         hybrid intron (fragment): hybrid between chicken β-actin (CBA) and minute virus of mice (MMV) introns (Gray et al., 2011)
   3404..3534    +  intron         chimeric intron (fragment): chimera between introns from chicken β-actin and rabbit β-globin
   3532..3597    +  CDS            HBB (fragment): HBB_LEPEU - Experimental evidence at protein level: Swiss-Prot protein existence level 1. Involved in oxygen transport from the lung to the various peripheral tissues. From Lepus europaeus (European hare).
   3596..3629    -  protein_bind   lox2272: Cre-mediated recombination occurs in the 8-bp core sequence (GGATACTT). lox2272 sites are compatible with each other, but incompatible with loxP or loxN sites (Lee and Saito, 1988). Cre recombinase
   3692..3725    -  protein_bind   loxP: Cre-mediated recombination occurs in the 8-bp core sequence (GCATACAT). Cre recombinase
   3733..3773    +  intron         β-globin intron (fragment): intron from rabbit β-globin gene
   3771..3827    +  CDS            HBB (fragment): HBB_LEPEU - Experimental evidence at protein level: Swiss-Prot protein existence level 1. Involved in oxygen transport from the lung to the various peripheral tissues. From Lepus europaeus (European hare).
   3849..4007    -  CDS            NRXN1 (fragment): NRX1B_BOVIN - Experimental evidence at protein level: Swiss-Prot protein existence level 1. Neuronal cell surface protein that may be involved in cell recognition and cell adhesion by forming intracellular junctions through binding to neuroligins. May play a role in formation or maintenance of synaptic junctions. May mediate intracellular signaling. May play a role in angiogenesis (By similarity). From Bos taurus (Bovine).
   4021..4041    -  CDS            3xHA (fragment): three tandem HA epitope tags
   4048..4068    -  CDS            3xHA (fragment): three tandem HA epitope tags
   4068..5504    -  CDS            CHRM4: ACM4_HUMAN - Experimental evidence at protein level: Swiss-Prot protein existence level 1. The muscarinic acetylcholine receptor mediates various cellular responses, including inhibition of adenylate cyclase, breakdown of phosphoinositides and modulation of potassium channels through the action of G proteins. Primary transducing effect is inhibition of adenylate cyclase. From Homo sapiens (Human).
   5571..6278    -  CDS            mCherry: mCherry is a basic (constitutively fluorescent) red fluorescent protein published in 2004, derived from Discosoma sp.. It is reported to be a very rapidly-maturing monomer with low acid sensitivity.
   6330..6363    +  protein_bind   lox2272: Cre-mediated recombination occurs in the 8-bp core sequence (GGATACTT). lox2272 sites are compatible with each other, but incompatible with loxP or loxN sites (Lee and Saito, 1988). Cre recombinase
   6434..6467    +  protein_bind   loxP: Cre-mediated recombination occurs in the 8-bp core sequence (GCATACAT). Cre recombinase
   6485..6509    +  misc_feature   MCS (fragment): pBluescript multiple cloning site
   6509..7097    +  misc_feature   WPRE: woodchuck hepatitis virus posttranscriptional regulatory element
   7140..7261    -  polyA_signal   SV40 poly(A) signal: SV40 polyadenylation signal
   7284..7352    -  CDS            large T antigen (fragment): large T antigen from SV40 (simian virus 40)
   7423..7556    +  repeat_region  AAV2 ITR: inverted terminal repeat of adeno-associated virus serotype 2 inverted
   7550..7606    -  CDS            lacI (fragment): lac repressor; lacI; The lac repressor binds to the lac operator to inhibit transcription in E. coli. This inhibition can be relieved by adding lactose or isopropyl-β-D-thiogalactopyranoside (IPTG).
