[The description below was written by a language model from this plasmid's Addgene catalogue record and pLannotate feature annotations shown in this document.]
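Description:
AA0250-mCherry-2a-hM4D-nrxn1a rev is an AAV2-based transfer plasmid for producing a Cre-dependent recombinant adeno-associated virus. It co-expresses a red fluorescent marker and an axon-targeted variant of the inhibitory chemogenetic receptor hM4D. The bacterial backbone carries a ColE1/pUC-type origin, an f1 origin and a β-lactamase gene for ampicillin selection. The catalogue lists it as low copy even though the annotated origin is of the high-copy type. The catalogue size (7,478 bp) also differs slightly from the deposited full sequence (7,607 nt).

Between the two AAV2 inverted terminal repeats, which direct replication and packaging of the viral genome, sits a CAG promoter (CMV enhancer, chicken β-actin promoter and chimeric intron). It is followed by a cassette flanked by lox2272 and loxP sites in the paired, opposing arrangement typical of a FLEX/DIO switch. The coding sequence lies in reverse orientation relative to the promoter, as the "rev" in the name indicates, so it is not expressed until Cre inverts it and locks it into the sense orientation. In reading order the cassette encodes mCherry and then, according to the construct name, a 2A peptide that the feature table does not annotate. Next comes human CHRM4 (the hM4D receptor), then HA epitope tags (2xHA per the record) and a C-terminal fragment of neurexin 1 that provides the axonal targeting. The 2A element would allow mCherry and the receptor to be produced as separate proteins from one transcript. A WPRE and an SV40 polyadenylation signal downstream enhance transcript processing and expression.

The record supports its use for labelling Cre-defined neurons and for chemogenetic silencing of their synaptic output, as applied to mapping circuits for feeding behaviour.
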