Addgene plasmid #60544: AA0250-mCherry-2a-hM4D-nrxn1a rev
Purpose: Co-expresses hM4Dnrxn and a red fluorescent label from a Cre-dependent virus
Depositing lab: Scott Sternson. Depositing organization: HHMI, Janelia Research Campus. Publication: Chemogenetic synaptic silencing of neural circuits localizes a hypothalamus-->midbrain pathway for feeding behavior. Stachniak TJ, Ghosh A, Sternson SM. Neuron. 2014 May 21;82(4):797-808. doi: 10.1016/j.neuron.2014.04.008. Epub 2014 Apr 24. PubMed 24768300.
Backbone
  Vector backbone: AAV2
  Backbone size w/o insert (bp): 5048
  Total vector size (bp): 7478
  Vector type: AAV, Cre/Lox
Growth in bacteria
  Bacterial resistance: Ampicillin, 50 μg/mL
  Growth temperature: 37°C
  Growth strain: XL10 Gold
  Copy number: Low Copy
Gene/Insert 1
  Gene/Insert name: mCherry
  Insert size (bp): 710
  Promoter: CAG
  Cloning method: Restriction Enzyme; 5′ cloning site SpeI (not destroyed); 3′ cloning site SpeI (not destroyed)
  Sequencing primers: 5′ pCAG-F; 3′ WPRE-R
Gene/Insert 2
  Gene/Insert name: muscarinic receptor 4, axon targeted variant (alt name: M4R)
  Species: H. sapiens (human)
  Insert size (bp): 1720
  Entrez Gene: CHRM4 (a.k.a. HM4, M4R)
  Promoter: CAG
  Tag / fusion protein: 2xHA (C terminal on insert)
  Cloning method: Unknown
  Sequencing primers: 5′ pCAG-F; 3′ WPRE-R
Resource information
  A portion of this plasmid was derived from a plasmid made by: Bryan Roth, UNC
Terms and licenses: Academic/Nonprofit Terms; Industry Terms: Not Available to Industry
How to cite: AA0250-mCherry-2a-hM4D-nrxn1a rev was a gift from Scott Sternson (Addgene plasmid # 60544 ; http://n2t.net/addgene:60544 ; RRID:Addgene_60544)
