>Addgene plasmid #60544 | AA0250-mCherry-2a-hM4D-nrxn1a rev | addgene partial sequence | sequence record 102898 | pAG-5 5'-TTCGGCTTCTGGCGTGTGACC-3'
GTTCATGCCTTCTTCTTTTTCCTACAGCTCCTGGGCAACGTGCTGGTTATTGTGCTGTCTCATCATTTTG
GCAAAGAATTGGATCCCCATAACTTCGTATAAAGTATCCTATACGAAGTTATATCAAAATAGGAAGACCA
ATGCTTCACCATCGACCCGAATTGCCAAGCATCACCATCGACCCATAACTTCGTATAATGTATGCTATAC
GAAGTTATACTAGAGCCTCTGCTAACCATGTTCATGCCTTCTTCTTTTTCCTACAGCTCCTGGGCAACGT
GCTGGTTATTGTGCTGTCTCATCATTTTGGCAAAGAATTCGGTACCTCGAGCACCGGTTCACACATAGTA
CTCTTTGTCCTTATTCTTCTTGTTCTTATTCGCTGACTTCGCCGATGAGGGCTGCTTTTCCTTCACCACC
GCTCCGTTTGACTGGGCGGAGTTCGAGATATAGTTCCGTGACTCGTCCACATGATACGAGCCTTCGTCCC
GGTTCCGATACTTGTAAGCGTAATCCGGGACGTCATAGGGATAGGCGTAATCGGGGACATCATATGGGTA
TCTCGCTGTCCCGATATTTCGGTACTGGCACAACAGGAGATGGCGGAACGTTTTCTTGAACGTGGCGTTA
CACAATGCGTAGCATGCCGGATTGATAGTGGAGTTGACGTAGCAGAGCCAATACCCGATCGACCAGACCG
TGTCTGGGATGCACGATTGACAAAATGTATTCACCAACACCATGACATTATACGGAGTCCACGTCAAGAT
AAACGCCAGGAGGATGGCGAAAATCGTTCTTGTCACCTTTCTCTCTCTCGCGGCCATTT
