>Addgene plasmid #60544 | AA0250-mCherry-2a-hM4D-nrxn1a rev | addgene partial sequence | sequence record 102899 | WPRE-R 5'-CATAGCGTAAAAGGAGCAACA-3'
AATTTTGTAATCCAGAGGTTGATTATCGATAAGCTTGATATCGAATTCGAACCTCTTCGAGGGACATAAC
TTCGTATAATGTATGCTATACGAAGTTATGGGTCGATGGTGAGATCTGGACTAGAGGGTCGATGGTGATG
CTTGGATCAAAATAGGAAGAATCCCAATGATAACTTCGTATAAAGTATCCTATACGAAGTTATACTAGTC
GAGCACCGGGATCCACCGGAAGCCACCTGCATGCGGCCGCCACCATGGTATCAAAGGGGGAAGAAGATAA
CATGGCAATTATCAAGGAGTTCATGCGGTTTAAGGTGCACATGGAAGGCAGCGTCAACGGGCACGAGTTT
GAGATCGAGGGAGAGGGTGAGGGACGCCCCTACGAGGGGACACAGACAGCCAAGCTGAAAGTCACCAAAG
GAGGACCGTTGCCTTTCGCGTGGGACATCCTTTCACCGCAGTTTATGTACGGGTCCAAAGCGTATGTGAA
GCATCCCGCGGACATTCCAGACTATCTTAAACTGTCGTTTCCCGAGGGCTTCAAATGGGAGCGAGTGATG
AATTTTGAGGATGGAGGGGTAGTGACAGTGACGCAAGACTCGTCCCTCCAAGACGGCGAGTTTATCTACA
AGGTGAAACTCAGAGGCACTAATTTCCCCTCGGACGGTCCAGTCATGCAGAAAAAGACGATGGGTTGGGA
GGCGTCGTCGGAGCGGATGTATCCCGAAGATGGAGCACTCAAAGGGGAGATCAAACAGAGATTGAAGTTG
AAAGACGGTGGACACTACGACGCCGAAGTCAAGACAACGTATAAGGCGAAGAAGCCGGTGCAGTTGCCGG
GTGCCTACAA
