>Addgene plasmid #60544 | AA0250-mCherry-2a-hM4D-nrxn1a rev | addgene partial sequence | sequence record 142215 | hM4Dnrxn-R 5'-GAATGTTTCCCACGACAGTC-3'
ATACCATTTCTACTGTTTCGTAGCGATTGTGCGAGGACGACGTCACGAGCCGTACCGACTGATTACCGGA
GCTCCCATTGACAGGCGTGAAGTTCGCCATAGGTCCCGGATTCTCTTCGACATCCCCACACGTCAAAAGG
CTCCCGCGTCCTTCTGCTCTGCTAGCCTTATACAACTCATCCATTCCCCCGGTCGAATGTCGCCCCTCCG
CCCTTTCGTACTGTTCCACGATCGTATAATCCTCGTTATGGCTTGTAATGTCGAGTTTGATATTCACATT
GTAGGCACCCGGCAACTGCACCGGCTTCTTCGCCTTATACGTTGTCTTGACTTCGGCGTCGTAGTGTCCA
CCGTCTTTCAACTTCAATCTCTGTTTGATCTCCCCTTTGAGTGCTCCATCTTCGGGATACATCCGCTCCG
ACGACGCCTCCCAACCCATCGTCTTTTTCTGCATGACTGGACCGTCCGAGGGGAAATTAGTGCCTCTGAG
TTTCACCTTGTAGATAAACTCGCCGTCTTGGAGGGACGAGTCTTGCGTCACTGTCACTACCCCTCCATCC
TCAAAATTCATCACTCGCTCCCATTTGAAGCCCTCGGGAAACGACAGTTTAAGATAGTCTGGAATGTCCG
CGGGATGCTTCACATACGCTTTGGACCCGTACATAAACTGCGGTGAAAGGATGTCCCACGCGAAAGGCAA
CGGTCCTCCTTTGGTGACTTTCAGCTTGGCTGTCTGTGTCCCCTCGTAGGGGCGTCCCTCACCCTCTCCC
TCGATCTCAAACTCGTGCCCGTTGACGCTGCCTTCCATGTGCACCTTAAACCGCA
